Addgene plasmid #63691: pCVD30
Purpose: pCVD25 with the Tcr gene removed, XbaI is intact, 540 bp of CT A is deleted. Cloned from V. cholerae 395 chromosome.
Depositing lab: James Kaper. Depositing organization: University of Maryland, Baltimore. Publication: A Recombinant Live Oral Cholera Vaccine. Kaper JB, Lockman H, Baldini MM and Levine MM. Nature Biotechnology 2, 345 - 349 (1984) doi:10.1038/nbt0484-345.
Backbone
  Vector backbone: pBR322
  Backbone manufacturer: NEB
  Vector type: Bacterial Expression
Growth in bacteria
  Bacterial resistance: Chloramphenicol and Ampicillin, 25 & 100 μg/mL
  Growth temperature: 37°C
  Growth strain: DH5alpha
  Copy number: Unknown
Gene/Insert
  Gene/Insert name: V. cholera chromosomal DNA
  Species: V. cholerae
  Mutation: 540 bp of CT A is deleted
  Cloning method: Restriction Enzyme; 5′ cloning site HindIII (not destroyed); 3′ cloning site HindIII (not destroyed)
  Sequencing primers: 5′ pBRrevBam
Terms and licenses: Academic/Nonprofit Terms; Industry Terms: Not Available to Industry
Depositor comments: Kaper et. al. 1986. Advances in Research on Cholera and Related Diarrheas, 3 eds., S. Kuwahara, N.F. Pierce, 181-191. Copyright 1986 by KTK Scientific Publishers, Tokyo
How to cite: pCVD30 was a gift from James Kaper (Addgene plasmid # 63691 ; http://n2t.net/addgene:63691 ; RRID:Addgene_63691)
