[The description below was written by a language model from this plasmid's Addgene catalogue record.]
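Description:
pCVD30 is a pBR322-based bacterial plasmid carrying a fragment of Vibrio cholerae chromosomal DNA, cloned from strain 395 as a HindIII fragment with both HindIII sites retained. It is catalogued as a bacterial expression vector and is propagated in E. coli under combined chloramphenicol and ampicillin selection. Ampicillin resistance is a standard pBR322 marker, but the record does not say where the chloramphenicol resistance determinant comes from or where it sits in the plasmid. The copy number is listed as unknown, and no feature table is provided, so the exact boundaries and gene content of the insert cannot be stated beyond what the catalogue fields give.

The insert spans the cholera toxin locus and carries a defined 540 bp deletion within the gene for the toxin A subunit (CT A), the enzymatically active component of the toxin. The plasmid is described as a derivative of pCVD25 from which a tetracycline resistance gene has been removed, leaving an intact XbaI site. No heterologous promoter, tag or reporter is recorded, so any expression would presumably depend on native V. cholerae sequences in the fragment. The associated work concerns the development of a recombinant live oral cholera vaccine, which suggests that the construct belongs to a series of intermediates built to create and handle an attenuating A-subunit deletion of the toxin genes. The record does not describe how this particular plasmid was used in that strain construction.
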