>Addgene plasmid #63691 | pCVD30 | addgene partial sequence | sequence record 108139 | pBRrevBam 5'-GGTGATGTCGGCGATATAGG-3'
ATGCGTCCGGCGTAGAGGATCCACAGGACGGGTGTGGTCGCCATGATCGCGTAGTCGATAGTGGCTCCAA
GTAGCGAAGCGAGCAGGACTGGGCGGCGGCCAAAGCGGTCGGACAGTGCTCCGAGAACGGGTGCGCATAG
AAATTGCATCAACGCATATAGCGCTAGCAGCACGCCATAGTGACTGGCGATGCTGTCGGAATGGACGATA
TCCCGCAAGAGGCCCGGCAGTACCGGCATAACCAAGCCTATGCCTACAGCATCCAGGGTGACGGTGCCGA
GGATGACGATGAGCGCATTGTTAGATTTCATACACGGTGCCTGACTGCGTTAGCAATTTAACTGTGATAA
ACTACCGCATTAAAGCTTACCTCGTTGCAAGACAACGAGCGATGCAACAACAAGCGCAACAAAAAAGATA
GTAAAAGTATGACATTGGTGTATTCAACCGAAGTCGGGCGCATTAAGCCTGAGCATGAAAAAATAGAGCG
TCCAAAAGGCGATGGTATTGTCCGCATTTTCCGTGAAACTAAAGGCCGTAAAGGAAAAGGTGTCACTATT
GTAAAAGGTTTAGACCTTGACGATGCCGCTCTAAAGCTGCTTGCCGCTGAACTCAAGAAAAAATGTGGAT
GTGGTGGAGCTGTAAAAGATGGCGATATTGAAATTCAAGGAGATGTTAGAGATCAACTCAAAACATTGCT
TGAATCGAAAGGACACAAAGTCAAATTAGCAGGTGGTTAAGTCGTATTTTACTCCTCGTGTAACC
