>Addgene plasmid #63691 | pCVD30 | addgene partial sequence | sequence record 108224 | pBRforEco 5'-AATAGGCGTATCACGAGGC-3'
CACTTCGCAGAATAAATAAATCCTGGTGTCCCTGTTGATACCGGGAAGCCCTGGGCCAACTTTTGGCGAA
AATGAGACGTTGATCGGCACGTAAGAGGTTCCAACTTTCACCATAATGAAATAAGATCACTACCGGGCGT
ATTTTTTGAGTTATCGAGATTTTCAGGAGCTAAGGAAGCTAAAATGGAGAAAAAAATCACTGGATATACC
ACCGTTGATATATCCCAATGGCATCGTAAAGAACATTTTGAGGCATTTCAGTCAGTTGCTCAATGTACCT
ATAACCAGACCGTTCAGCTGGATATTACGGCCTTTTTAAAGACCGTAAAGAAAAATAAGCACAAGTTTTA
TCCGGCCTTTATTCACATTCTTGCCCGCCTGATGAATGCTCATCCGGAATTCCGTATGGCAATGAAAGAC
GGTGAGCTGGTGATATGGGATAGTGTTCACCCTTGTTACACCGTTTTCCATGAGCAAACTGAAACGTTTT
CATCGCTCTGGAGTGAATACCACGACGATTTCCGGCAGTTTCTACACATATATTCGCAAGATGTGGCGTG
TTACGGTGAAAACCTGGCCTATTTCCCTAAAGGGTTTATTGAGAATATGTTTTTCGTCTCAGCCAATCCC
TGGGTGAGTTTCACCAGTTTTGATTTAAACGTGGCCAATATGGACAACTTCTTCGCCCCCGTTTTCACCA
TGGGCAAATATTATACGCAAGGCGACAAGGTGCTGATGCCGCTGGCGATTCAGGTTCATCATGCCGTTTG
TGATGGCTTCCATGTCGGCAGAATGCTTAATGAATTACAACAGTACTGCGATGAGTGGCAGGGCGG
