>Addgene plasmid #63691 | pCVD30 | addgene partial sequence | sequence record 110041 | CAT-F 5'-GTTTGTGATGGCTTCCATGTC-3'
CTGCGATGAGTGGCAGGGCGGGGCGTAATTTTTTTAAGGCAGTTATTGGTGCCCTTAAACGCCTGGTTGC
TACGCCTGAATAAGTGATAATAAGCGGATGAATGGCAGAAATTCGAAAGCAAATTCGACCCGGTCGTCGG
TTCAGGGCAGGGTCGTTAAATAGCCGCTTATGTCTATTGCTGGTTTACCGGTTTATTGACTACCGGAAGC
AGTGTGACCGTGTGCTTCTCAAATGCCTGAGGCCAGTTTGCTCAGGCTCTCCCCGTGGAGGTAATAATTG
ACGATATGATCATTTATTCTGCCTCCCAGAGCCTGATAAAAACGGTGAATCCGTTAGCGAGGTGCCGCCG
GCTTCCATTCAGGTCGAGGTGGCCCGGCTCCATGCACCGCGACGCAACGCGGGGAGGCAGACAAGGTATA
GGGCGGCGCCTACAATCCATGCCAACCCGTTCCATGTGCTCGCCGAGGCGGCATAAATCGCCGTGACGAT
CAGCGGTCCAATGATCGAAGTTAGGCTGGTAAGAGCCGCGAGCGATCCTTGAAGCTGTCCCTGATGGTCG
TCATCTACCTGCCTGGACAGCATGGCCTGCAACGCGGGCATCCCGATGCCGCCGGAAGCGAGAAGAATCA
TAATGGGGAAGGCCATCCAGCCTCGCGTCGCGAACGCCAGCAAGACGTAGCCCAGCGCGTCGGCCGCCAT
GCCGGCGATAATGGCCTGCTTCTCGCCGAAACGTTTGGTGGCGGGACCAGTGACGAAGGCTTGAGCGAGG
GCGTGCAAGATTCCGAATACCGCAAGCGACAGGCCATGTTTGACAGCTTATCATCGATAAGCTTATGTTT
TGCCATGTTACCGAATCCAGTTCACGCCGATTCGCTTCCTGAGCGCATCGACTTGT
